Addgene plasmid #195211: GFP-NHERF1 PDZ1/2*
Purpose: Mammalian expression vector for GFP tagged NHERF1. Dual PDZ1/2 GYGF>GYAA motif mutant
Depositing lab: Anthony Bretscher & David Bryant. Depositing organization: Cornell University. Publication: The scaffolding protein EBP50 regulates microvillar assembly in a phosphorylation-dependent manner. Garbett D, LaLonde DP, Bretscher A. J Cell Biol. 2010 Oct 18;191(2):397-413. doi: 10.1083/jcb.201004115. Epub 2010 Oct 11. PubMed 20937695.
Backbone
  Vector backbone: pEGFP
  Vector type: Mammalian Expression
Growth in bacteria
  Bacterial resistance: Kanamycin, 50 μg/mL
  Growth temperature: 37°C
  Growth strain: DH5alpha
  Copy number: High Copy
Gene/Insert
  Gene/Insert name: NHERF1
  Species: H. sapiens (human)
  Mutation: Dual PDZ1/2 GYGF>GYAA motif mutant
  Entrez Gene: NHERF1 (a.k.a. EBP50, NHE-RF, NHERF, NHERF-1, NPHLOP2, SLC9A3R1)
Terms and licenses: Academic/Nonprofit Terms; Industry Terms: Not Available to Industry
How to cite: GFP-NHERF1 PDZ1/2* was a gift from Anthony Bretscher & David Bryant (Addgene plasmid # 195211 ; http://n2t.net/addgene:195211 ; RRID:Addgene_195211)
