[The description below was written by a language model from this plasmid's Addgene catalogue record and pLannotate feature annotations shown in this document.]
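Description:
GFP-NHERF1 PDZ1/2* is a 5.8 kb mammalian expression plasmid built on a pEGFP backbone that produces human NHERF1 (also known as EBP50 or SLC9A3R1) fused to the C-terminus of EGFP. Transcription is driven by the human cytomegalovirus immediate-early enhancer and promoter. The EGFP coding sequence lies directly upstream of the NHERF1 open reading frame, so the fluorescent tag sits at the N-terminus of the fusion. A remnant of the multiple cloning site and an SV40 polyadenylation signal follow the insert. The plasmid is maintained in E. coli at high copy through a ColE1/pUC-type origin, and an f1 origin is also present. A single NeoR/KanR cassette (Tn5 aminoglycoside phosphotransferase) is placed behind tandem bacterial (bla) and SV40 early promoters and ends with the HSV TK polyadenylation signal. It provides kanamycin selection in bacteria and can support G418 selection in mammalian cells. Several short annotated fragments (RSF ori, large T antigen, ble, bGH poly(A)) appear to be partial matches to backbone sequence rather than functional elements.

NHERF1 is a scaffold protein that links plasma membrane proteins to ezrin/radixin/moesin family members, and through them to the actin cytoskeleton. This version carries a GYGF-to-GYAA substitution in both the PDZ1 and PDZ2 domains. The GYGF motif is the conserved carboxylate-binding loop of a PDZ domain, so the changes are expected to impair ligand binding by both domains while leaving the rest of the protein unchanged. The construct is suited to live or fixed-cell imaging of the mutant's localisation. It can also be compared with wild-type GFP-NHERF1 to test how much PDZ interactions contribute to NHERF1 function, and the associated publication concerns its role in microvillar assembly.
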