Features (pLannotate 1.2.2; 16 found; start..end, strand, type, name):
     35..94      +  rep_origin     RSF ori (fragment): Plasmids containing the RSF 1030 origin of replication can be propagated in E. coli cells that contain additional plasmids with compatible origins.
    162..465     +  enhancer       CMV enhancer: human cytomegalovirus immediate early enhancer
    466..669     +  promoter       CMV promoter: human cytomegalovirus (CMV) immediate early promoter
    714..1430    +  CDS            EGFP: EGFP is a basic (constitutively fluorescent) green fluorescent protein published in 1996, derived from Aequorea victoria. It is reported to be a rapidly-maturing weak dimer with moderate acid sensitivity.
   1452..2525    +  CDS            SLC9A3R1: NHRF1_HUMAN - Also known as NHERF, NHERF1. Experimental evidence at protein level: Swiss-Prot protein existence level 1. Scaffold protein that connects plasma membrane proteins with members of the ezrin/moesin/radixin family and thereby helps to link them to the actin cytoskeleton and to regulate their surface expression. Necessary for recycling of internalized ADRB2. Was first known to play a role in the regulation of the activity and subcellular location of SLC9A3. Necessary for cAMP-mediated phosphorylation and inhibition of SLC9A3. May enhance Wnt signaling. May participate in HTR4 targeti
   2542..2578    +  misc_feature   MCS (fragment): multiple cloning site
   2595..2679    +  CDS            large T antigen (fragment): large T antigen from SV40 (simian virus 40)
   2702..2823    +  polyA_signal   SV40 poly(A) signal: SV40 polyadenylation signal
   2857..3285    -  rep_origin     f1 ori (sequence partly withheld): f1 bacteriophage origin of replication; arrow indicates direction of (+) strand synthesis
   3312..3416    +  promoter       AmpR promoter: bla
   3418..3775    +  promoter       SV40 promoter: SV40 enhancer and early promoter
   3810..4604    +  CDS            NeoR/KanR: aminoglycoside phosphotransferase from Tn5; aph(3')-II (or nptII); confers resistance to neomycin, kanamycin, and G418 (Geneticin®)
   4625..4777    +  CDS            ble (fragment): BLE_KLEPN - Experimental evidence at protein level: Swiss-Prot protein existence level 1. Binding protein with a strong affinity to the bleomycin family of antibiotics. Binds to CL990; an antimitotic-antibiotic compound. From Klebsiella pneumoniae.
   4836..4883    +  polyA_signal   HSV TK poly(A) signal: herpes simplex virus thymidine kinase polyadenylation signal (Cole and Stacy, 1985)
   4974..4990    -  polyA_signal   bGH poly(A) signal (fragment): bovine growth hormone polyadenylation signal
   5212..5800    +  rep_origin     ori: high-copy-number ColE1/pMB1/pBR322/pUC origin of replication
>Addgene plasmid #195211 | GFP-NHERF1 PDZ1/2* | addgene full sequence | sequence record 384597 | Addgene NGS Result
CGGCCTTTTTACGGTTCCTGGCCTTTTGCTGGCCTTTTGCTCACATGTTCTTTCCTGCGTTATCCCCTGA
TTCTGTGGATAACCGTATTACCGCCATGCATTAGTTATTAATAGTAATCAATTACGGGGTCATTAGTTCA
TAGCCCATATATGGAGTTCCGCGTTACATAACTTACGGTAAATGGCCCGCCTGGCTGACCGCCCAACGAC
CCCCGCCCATTGACGTCAATAATGACGTATGTTCCCATAGTAACGCCAATAGGGACTTTCCATTGACGTC
AATGGGTGGAGTATTTACGGTAAACTGCCCACTTGGCAGTACATCAAGTGTATCATATGCCAAGTACGCC
CCCTATTGACGTCAATGACGGTAAATGGCCCGCCTGGCATTATGCCCAGTACATGACCTTATGGGACTTT
CCTACTTGGCAGTACATCTACGTATTAGTCATCGCTATTACCATGGTGATGCGGTTTTGGCAGTACATCA
ATGGGCGTGGATAGCGGTTTGACTCACGGGGATTTCCAAGTCTCCACCCCATTGACGTCAATGGGAGTTT
GTTTTGGCACCAAAATCAACGGGACTTTCCAAAATGTCGTAACAACTCCGCCCCATTGACGCAAATGGGC
GGTAGGCGTGTACGGTGGGAGGTCTATATAAGCAGAGCTGGTTTAGTGAACCGTCAGATCCGCTAGCGCT
ACCGGTCGCCACCATGGTGAGCAAGGGCGAGGAGCTGTTCACCGGGGTGGTGCCCATCCTGGTCGAGCTG
GACGGCGACGTAAACGGCCACAAGTTCAGCGTGTCCGGCGAGGGCGAGGGCGATGCCACCTACGGCAAGC
TGACCCTGAAGTTCATCTGCACCACCGGCAAGCTGCCCGTGCCCTGGCCCACCCTCGTGACCACCCTGAC
CTACGGCGTGCAGTGCTTCAGCCGCTACCCCGACCACATGAAGCAGCACGACTTCTTCAAGTCCGCCATG
CCCGAAGGCTACGTCCAGGAGCGCACCATCTTCTTCAAGGACGACGGCAACTACAAGACCCGCGCCGAGG
TGAAGTTCGAGGGCGACACCCTGGTGAACCGCATCGAGCTGAAGGGCATCGACTTCAAGGAGGACGGCAA
CATCCTGGGGCACAAGCTGGAGTACAACTACAACAGCCACAACGTCTATATCATGGCCGACAAGCAGAAG
AACGGCATCAAGGTGAACTTCAAGATCCGCCACAACATCGAGGACGGCAGCGTGCAGCTCGCCGACCACT
ACCAGCAGAACACCCCCATCGGCGACGGCCCCGTGCTGCTGCCCGACAACCACTACCTGAGCACCCAGTC
CGCCCTGAGCAAAGACCCCAACGAGAAGCGCGATCACATGGTCCTGCTGGAGTTCGTGACCGCCGCCGGG
ATCACTCTCGGCATGGACGAGCTGTACAAGTCCGGCCGGACTCAGATCCTGATGAGCGCGGACGCAGCGG
CCGGGGCGCCCCTGCCCCGGCTCTGCTGCCTGGAGAAGGGTCCGAACGGCTACGCCGCCCACCTGCACGG
GGAGAAGGGCAAGTTGGGCCAGTACATCCGGCTGGTGGAGCCCGGCTCGCCGGCCGAGAAGGCGGGGCTG
CTGGCGGGGGACCGGCTGGTGGAGGTGAACGGGGAGAACGTGGAAAAGGAGACCCACCAGCAGGTGGTGA
GCCGCATCCGCGCCGCACTCAACGCCGTGCGCCTGCTGGTGGTCGACCCCGAGACGGACGAGCAGCTGCA
GAAGCTCGGCGTCCAGGTCCGAGAGGAGCTGCTGCGCGCCCAGGAAGCGCCGGGGCAGGCCGAGCCGCCG
GCCGCCGCCGAGGTGCAGGGGGCTGGCAACGAAAATGAGCCTCGCGAGGCCGACAAGAGCCACCCGGAGC
AGCGCGAGCTTCGGCCTCGGCTCTGTACCATGAAGAAGGGCCCCAGTGGCTATGCCGCCAACCTGCACAG
CGACAAGTCCAAGCCAGGCCAGTTCATCCGGTCAGTGGACCCAGACTCCCCGGCTGAGGCTTCAGGGCTC
CGGGCCCAGGATCGCATTGTGGAGGTGAACGGGGTCTGCATGGAGGGGAAGCAGCATGGGGACGTGGTGT
CCGCCATCAGGGCTGGCGGGGACGAGACCAAGCTGCTGGTGGTGGACAGGGAAACTGACGAGTTCTTCAA
GAAATGCAGAGTGATCCCATCTCAGGAGCACCTGAATGGTCCCCTGCCTGTGCCCTTCACCAATGGGGAG
ATACAGAAGGAGAACAGTCGTGAAGCCCTGGCAGAGGCAGCCTTGGAGAGCCCCAGGCCAGCCCTGGTGA
GATCCGCCTCCAGTGACACCAGCGAGGAGCTGAATTCCCAAGACAGCCCCCCAAAACAGGACTCCACAGC
GCCCTCGTCTACCTCCTCCTCCGACCCCATCCTAGACTTCAACATCTCCCTGGCCATGGCCAAAGAGAGG
GCCCACCAGAAACGCAGCAGCAAACGGGCCCCGCAGATGGACTGGAGCAAGAAAAACGAACTCTTCAGCA
ACCTCTGAGCCGGGTCGAGGGGAATTCTGCAGTCGACGGTACCGCGGGCCCGGGATCCACCGGATCTAGA
TAACTGATCATAATCAGCCATACCACATTTGTAGAGGTTTTACTTGCTTTAAAAAACCTCCCACACCTCC
CCCTGAACCTGAAACATAAAATGAATGCAATTGTTGTTGTTAACTTGTTTATTGCAGCTTATAATGGTTA
CAAATAAAGCAATAGCATCACAAATTTCACAAATAAAGCATTTTTTTCACTGCATTCTAGTTGTGGTTTG
TCCAAACTCATCAATGTATCTTAACGCGTAAATTGTAAGCGTTAATATTTTGTTAAAATTCGCGTTAAAT
TTTTGTTAAATCAGCTCATTTTTTAACCAATAGGCCGAAATCGGCAAAATCCCTTATAAATCAAAAGAAT
AGACCGAGATAGGGT
[37 nt withheld, positions 2956-2992]
AAAGAACGTGGACTCCAACGTCAAAGG
[49 nt withheld, positions 3020-3068]
T
[91 nt withheld, positions 3070-3160]
G
[124 nt withheld, positions 3162-3285]
CAGGTGGCACTTTTCGGGGAAATGTGCGCGGAACCCCTATTTGTTTATTTTTCTAAATACATTCAAATAT
GTATCCGCTCATGAGACAATAACCCTGATAAATGCTTCAATAATATTGAAAAAGGAAGAGTCCTGAGGCG
GAAAGAACCAGCTGTGGAATGTGTGTCAGTTAGGGTGTGGAAAGTCCCCAGGCTCCCCAGCAGGCAGAAG
TATGCAAAGCATGCATCTCAATTAGTCAGCAACCAGGTGTGGAAAGTCCCCAGGCTCCCCAGCAGGCAGA
AGTATGCAAAGCATGCATCTCAATTAGTCAGCAACCATAGTCCCGCCCCTAACTCCGCCCATCCCGCCCC
TAACTCCGCCCAGTTCCGCCCATTCTCCGCCCCATGGCTGACTAATTTTTTTTATTTATGCAGAGGCCGA
GGCCGCCTCGGCCTCTGAGCTATTCCAGAAGTAGTGAGGAGGCTTTTTTGGAGGCCTAGGCTTTTGCAAA
GATCGATCAAGAGACAGGATGAGGATCGTTTCGCATGATTGAACAAGATGGATTGCACGCAGGTTCTCCG
GCCGCTTGGGTGGAGAGGCTATTCGGCTATGACTGGGCACAACAGACAATCGGCTGCTCTGATGCCGCCG
TGTTCCGGCTGTCAGCGCAGGGGCGCCCGGTTCTTTTTGTCAAGACCGACCTGTCCGGTGCCCTGAATGA
ACTGCAAGACGAGGCAGCGCGGCTATCGTGGCTGGCCACGACGGGCGTTCCTTGCGCAGCTGTGCTCGAC
GTTGTCACTGAAGCGGGAAGGGACTGGCTGCTATTGGGCGAAGTGCCGGGGCAGGATCTCCTGTCATCTC
ACCTTGCTCCTGCCGAGAAAGTATCCATCATGGCTGATGCAATGCGGCGGCTGCATACGCTTGATCCGGC
TACCTGCCCATTCGACCACCAAGCGAAACATCGCATCGAGCGAGCACGTACTCGGATGGAAGCCGGTCTT
GTCGATCAGGATGATCTGGACGAAGAGCATCAGGGGCTCGCGCCAGCCGAACTGTTCGCCAGGCTCAAGG
CGAGCATGCCCGACGGCGAGGATCTCGTCGTGACCCATGGCGATGCCTGCTTGCCGAATATCATGGTGGA
AAATGGCCGCTTTTCTGGATTCATCGACTGTGGCCGGCTGGGTGTGGCGGACCGCTATCAGGACATAGCG
TTGGCTACCCGTGATATTGCTGAAGAGCTTGGCGGCGAATGGGCTGACCGCTTCCTCGTGCTTTACGGTA
TCGCCGCTCCCGATTCGCAGCGCATCGCCTTCTATCGCCTTCTTGACGAGTTCTTCTGAGCGGGACTCTG
GGGTTCGAAATGACCGACCAAGCGACGCCCAACCTGCCATCACGAGATTTCGATTCCACCGCCGCCTTCT
ATGAAAGGTTGGGCTTCGGAATCGTTTTCCGGGACGCCGGCTGGATGATCCTCCAGCGCGGGGATCTCAT
GCTGGAGTTCTTCGCCCACCCTAGGGGGAGGCTAACTGAAACACGGAAGGAGACAATACCGGAAGGAACC
CGCGCTATGACGGCAATAAAAAGACAGAATAAAACGCACGGTGTTGGGTCGTTTGTTCATAAACGCGGGG
TTCGGTCCCAGGGCTGGCACTCTGTCGATACCCCACCGAGACCCCATTGGGGCCAATACGCCCGCGTTTC
TTCCTTTTCCCCACCCCACCCCCCAAGTTCGGGTGAAGGCCCAGGGCTCGCAGCCAACGTCGGGGCGGCA
GGCCCTGCCATAGCCTCAGGTTACTCATATATACTTTAGATTGATTTAAAACTTCATTTTTAATTTAAAA
GGATCTAGGTGAAGATCCTTTTTGATAATCTCATGACCAAAATCCCTTAACGTGAGTTTTCGTTCCACTG
AGCGTCAGACCCCGTAGAAAAGATCAAAGGATCTTCTTGAGATCCTTTTTTTCTGCGCGTAATCTGCTGC
TTGCAAACAAAAAAACCACCGCTACCAGCGGTGGTTTGTTTGCCGGATCAAGAGCTACCAACTCTTTTTC
CGAAGGTAACTGGCTTCAGCAGAGCGCAGATACCAAATACTGTTCTTCTAGTGTAGCCGTAGTTAGGCCA
CCACTTCAAGAACTCTGTAGCACCGCCTACATACCTCGCTCTGCTAATCCTGTTACCAGTGGCTGCTGCC
AGTGGCGATAAGTCGTGTCTTACCGGGTTGGACTCAAGACGATAGTTACCGGATAAGGCGCAGCGGTCGG
GCTGAACGGGGGGTTCGTGCACACAGCCCAGCTTGGAGCGAACGACCTACACCGAACTGAGATACCTACA
GCGTGAGCTATGAGAAAGCGCCACGCTTCCCGAAGGGAGAAAGGCGGACAGGTATCCGGTAAGCGGCAGG
GTCGGAACAGGAGAGCGCACGAGGGAGCTTCCAGGGGGAAACGCCTGGTATCTTTATAGTCCTGTCGGGT
TTCGCCACCTCTGACTTGAGCGTCGATTTTTGTGATGCTCGTCAGGGGGGCGGAGCCTATGGAAAAACGC
CAGCAACG
